Addgene plasmid #69105: pKB01-PssbB-mKate2
Purpose: Expresses mKate2 (codon adapted for Streptococcus pneumoniae); under control of CSP inducible promoter PssbB. Plasmid integrates in S. pneumoniae bgaA locus by double cross-over.
Depositing lab: Jan-Willem Veening. Depositing organization: University of Groningen. Publication: Red fluorescent proteins for gene expression and protein localization studies in Streptococcus pneumoniae and efficient transformation with Gibson assembled DNA. Beilharz K, van Raaphorst R, Kjos M, Veening JW. Appl Environ Microbiol. 2015 Aug 7. pii: AEM.02033-15. 10.1128/AEM.02033-15 PubMed 26253684.
Backbone
  Vector backbone: pPPP1
  Total vector size (bp): 8507
  Vector type: Bacterial Expression, Synthetic Biology
Growth in bacteria
  Bacterial resistance: Ampicillin, 100 μg/mL
  Growth temperature: 37°C
  Growth strain: DH5alpha
  Copy number: High Copy
Gene/Insert
  Gene/Insert name: mKate2
  Species: Synthetic
  Insert size (bp): 696
  GenBank ID: KJ908191 KJ908191
  Cloning method: Restriction Enzyme; 5′ cloning site EcoRI (unknown if destroyed); 3′ cloning site BcuI (unknown if destroyed)
  Sequencing primers: 5′ PP2_MCS
Terms and licenses: Academic/Nonprofit Terms; Industry Terms: Not Available to Industry
How to cite: pKB01-PssbB-mKate2 was a gift from Jan-Willem Veening (Addgene plasmid # 69105 ; http://n2t.net/addgene:69105 ; RRID:Addgene_69105)
