[The description below was written by a language model from this plasmid's Addgene catalogue record and pLannotate feature annotations shown in this document.]
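Description:
pKB01-PssbB-mKate2 is a chromosomal integration vector for Streptococcus pneumoniae, built on the pPPP1 backbone and maintained as an ordinary high-copy plasmid in E. coli. Propagation in E. coli relies on a ColE1/pMB1-type origin, with an adjacent pBR322 bom region and a short rop remnant, and selection is by ampicillin through the bla gene and its native promoter. The plasmid is not described as replicating in pneumococcus. Instead, it inserts its cargo into the bgaA locus by double cross-over. The homology arms that direct this recombination are not annotated in the feature table. The table does show a full-length tetM gene, which protects ribosomes from tetracycline and would be the expected marker for recovering pneumococcal integrants, although the catalogue fields do not state this explicitly. A small fragment of the pBR322 tetracycline efflux gene spanning the sequence origin appears to be a non-functional backbone remnant.

The payload is a 696 bp synthetic mKate2 coding sequence, codon-adapted for S. pneumoniae and cloned between EcoRI and BcuI sites. mKate2 is a monomeric, rapidly maturing red fluorescent protein derived from Entacmaea quadricolor. Its expression is driven by PssbB, a promoter induced by competence-stimulating peptide (CSP), so red fluorescence reports activation of the competence pathway. The promoter itself was not picked up by the automated annotation. The construct serves as a single-copy red reporter for gene expression studies in pneumococcus. The catalogue lists a total size of 8,507 bp, whereas the deposited sequence is 8,452 nt, a small discrepancy the record does not explain.
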