Features (pLannotate 1.2.2; 9 found; start..end, strand, type, name):
    547..1242    +  CDS            mKate2: mKate2 is a basic (constitutively fluorescent) red fluorescent protein published in 2009, derived from Entacmaea quadricolor. It is reported to be a rapidly-maturing monomer with moderate acid sensitivity.
   2384..2423    +  CDS            rop (fragment): Rop protein, which maintains plasmids at low copy number; rop
   2525..2665    +  misc_feature   bom: basis of mobility region from pBR322
   2851..3439    -  rep_origin     ori: high-copy-number ColE1/pMB1/pBR322/pUC origin of replication
   3610..4470    -  CDS            AmpR: β-lactamase; bla; confers resistance to ampicillin, carbenicillin, and related antibiotics
   4471..4575    -  promoter       AmpR promoter: bla
   6045..7961    -  CDS            tetM: TET1_ENTFL - Also known as tet(M). Experimental evidence at protein level: Swiss-Prot protein existence level 1. Abolishes the inhibitory effect of tetracyclin on protein synthesis by a non-covalent modification of the ribosomes. From Enterococcus faecalis (Streptococcus faecalis).
   8016..8180    -  ncRNA          sRNA 0030: Accession: RF02864 - Enterococcus sRNA 30
   8452..150     +  CDS            TcR (fragment) (across the origin): tetracycline efflux protein; tet; confers resistance to tetracycline
>Addgene plasmid #69105 | pKB01-PssbB-mKate2 | depositor full sequence | sequence record 145622 | pKB01-PssbB-mKate2 sequence 8452 bps
CTAGCGCTATATGCGTTGATGCAATTTCTATGCGCACCCGTTCTCGGAGCACTGTCCGACCGCTTTGGCC
GCCGCCCAGTCCTGCTCGCTTCGCTACTTGGAGCCACTATCGACTACGCGATCATGGCGACCACACCCGT
CCTGTGGATCTATCGATGCATGCAGCCGGTACCATCACAAGCACTTTGGGACGTTCTCCCTTAGTGCTTT
TTTGATTTCTCATAGGCCGGCCGCCTAGAATTCCAATCCCGGGTAAAGCTTCCAGCGGCCGCCTCAGGAT
ATTGCAGACACAGTAGTCTATGTGACCAGTCAGCCTCGCCGTGTTCAGATTACAGATATGACCATTATGG
CCAATCAACAGGCGACAGGTTTCATGATTCATAAAAAATAAGAAATTTCCTCGAAAAGTTACAAATTTCT
GTAACTTTTTTTGATTTCCTACGAATAGATAAGTAGGAGGAAGAAAATATGTATAATAAAGTTATCATGA
TTGGGCGTTTAACGTCTACACCGGATCCATTGATATCATATTCTAGAGGAGGAAAATTAATGTCAGAACT
TATCAAGGAAAATATGCACATGAAATTGTACATGGAAGGAACAGTAAATAATCACCACTTTAAATGTACC
TCAGAAGGAGAAGGAAAACCATATGAAGGTACTCAAACCATGCGTATTAAGGCCGTTGAAGGTGGACCAT
TGCCTTTTGCCTTTGATATTCTTGCTACATCTTTTATGTACGGATCAAAGACTTTTATCAATCATACCCA
AGGTATCCCAGATTTCTTTAAACAGTCATTTCCTGAAGGATTTACATGGGAACGTGTCACAACTTATGAA
GATGGTGGAGTATTGACAGCAACTCAAGATACATCTTTGCAAGATGGTTGTCTTATCTACAATGTAAAGA
TCCGTGGAGTTAATTTTCCAAGTAATGGTCCTGTTATGCAGAAAAAGACCCTTGGATGGGAAGCATCTAC
CGAAACATTATATCCTGCCGATGGTGGATTGGAAGGTCGTGCTGATATGGCATTGAAACTTGTCGGTGGA
GGTCACCTTATCTGTAATTTGAAGACCACATACCGTTCTAAAAAGCCAGCTAAGAATCTTAAGATGCCTG
GTGTTTACTACGTCGATCGTCGTTTAGAACGTATCAAAGAAGCAGATAAGGAAACTTATGTTGAACAGCA
CGAAGTAGCCGTCGCACGTTATTGTGATTTGCCTAGTAAATTGGGACACCGTTAATAATAAGGATCCTAA
CTCGAGAAAGAATTCATGAGATCTCGCACTAGTCAAGGTCGGCAATTCTGCAGTACTAGGACGCCGCCAA
GCCAGCTTAAACCCAGCTCAATGAGCTGGGTTTTTTGTTTGTTAAAAATGAAGAAGAAACTGTGAAGCGT
ATTTATAGCAAAGCACTCAAAAGTTTACCTTATGGGTGCTTTTTTCGTGCTTTTTTGAAAAGACAAAAAA
AAGAACCTTGCCAAGCAAGATTCTTTTGATAGCGCTATCGCTGAGCGCCGGTCGCTACCATTACCAGTTG
GTCTGGTGTCAAAAATAATAATAACCGGGCAGGCCATGTCTGCCCGTATTTCGCGTAAGGAAATCCATTA
TGTACTATTTCTGGTGATGAAATCAACGTAACATTTAAAGCTGTCAAAGCCAAAGTCATGAGATGGCGTA
TGGAGCGTAAAGCTGACAAGAGCGGTGTTGCGATGATTGAGATGACCTTCCTTGCACCAAGTGAATTGCC
TCAAGAAAGCACTCAATCAAAGATTCTTGTAGATGGAAAAGAACTTGCTGATTTCGCTGAAAATCGTCAA
GACTATCAAATTACCTATAAAGGTCAACGGCCAAAAGTCTCAGTTGAAGAAAACAATCAAGTAGCTTCAA
CTGTGGTAGATAGTGGAGAAGATAGCCTTCCAGTACTTGTTCGCCTCGTTTCAGAAAGTGGAAAACAAGT
CAAGGAATACCGTATCCAGTTGACTAAGGAAAAACCAGTTTCTGCTGTACAAGAAGATCTTCCAAAACTC
GAATTTGTTGAAAAAGATTTGGCCTACAAGACAGTTGAGAAAAAAGATTCAACACTGTATCTAGGTGAAA
CTCGTGTAGAACAAGAAGGAAAAGTTGGAAAAGAACGTATCTTTACAGTGATTAATCCTGATGGAAGTAA
GGAAGAAAAACTCCGTGAAGTGGTAGAAGTTCCGACAGACCGCATCGTCTTGGTTGGAACCAAACCAGTA
GCTCAAGAAGCTAAAAAACCACAAGTGTCAGAAAAAGCAGATACAAAACCAATTGATTCAAGTGAAGCTG
ATCAAACTAATAAAGCCCAGTTACCAAATACAGGTAGTGCGGCAAGCCAAGCAGCAGTAGCAGCAGGTTT
AGCCTGCCTCGCGCGTTTCGGTGATGACGGTGAAAACCTCTGACACATGCAGCTCCCGGAGACGGTCACA
GCTTGTCTGTAAGCGGATGCCGGGAGCAGACAAGCCCGTCAGGGCGCGTCAGCGGGTGTTGGCGGGTGTC
GGGGCGCAGCCATGACCCAGTCACGTAGCGATAGCGGAGTGTATACTGGCTTAACTATGCGGCATCAGAG
CAGATTGTACTGAGAGTGCACCATATGCGGTGTGAAATACCGCACAGATGCGTAAGGAGAAAATACCGCA
TCAGGCGCTCTTCCGCTTCCTCGCTCACTGACTCGCTGCGCTCGGTCGTTCGGCTGCGGCGAGCGGTATC
AGCTCACTCAAAGGCGGTAATACGGTTATCCACAGAATCAGGGGATAACGCAGGAAAGAACATGTGAGCA
AAAGGCCAGCAAAAGGCCAGGAACCGTAAAAAGGCCGCGTTGCTGGCGTTTTTCCATAGGCTCCGCCCCC
CTGACGAGCATCACAAAAATCGACGCTCAAGTCAGAGGTGGCGAAACCCGACAGGACTATAAAGATACCA
GGCGTTTCCCCCTGGAAGCTCCCTCGTGCGCTCTCCTGTTCCGACCCTGCCGCTTACCGGATACCTGTCC
GCCTTTCTCCCTTCGGGAAGCGTGGCGCTTTCTCATAGCTCACGCTGTAGGTATCTCAGTTCGGTGTAGG
TCGTTCGCTCCAAGCTGGGCTGTGTGCACGAACCCCCCGTTCAGCCCGACCGCTGCGCCTTATCCGGTAA
CTATCGTCTTGAGTCCAACCCGGTAAGACACGACTTATCGCCACTGGCAGCAGCCACTGGTAACAGGATT
AGCAGAGCGAGGTATGTAGGCGGTGCTACAGAGTTCTTGAAGTGGTGGCCTAACTACGGCTACACTAGAA
GGACAGTATTTGGTATCTGCGCTCTGCTGAAGCCAGTTACCTTCGGAAAAAGAGTTGGTAGCTCTTGATC
CGGCAAACAAACCACCGCTGGTAGCGGTGGTTTTTTTGTTTGCAAGCAGCAGATTACGCGCAGAAAAAAA
GGATCTCAAGAAGATCCTTTGATCTTTTCTACGGGGTCTGACGCTCAGTGGAACGAAAACTCACGTTAAG
GGATTTTGGTCATGAGATTATCAAAAAGGATCTTCACCTAGATCCTTTTAAATTAAAAATGAAGTTTTAA
ATCAATCTAAAGTATATATGAGTAAACTTGGTCTGACAGTTACCAATGCTTAATCAGTGAGGCACCTATC
TCAGCGATCTGTCTATTTCGTTCATCCATAGTTGCCTGACTCCCCGTCGTGTAGATAACTACGATACGGG
AGGGCTTACCATCTGGCCCCAGTGCTGCAATGATACCGCGAGACCCACGCTCACCGGCTCCAGATTTATC
AGCAATAAACCAGCCAGCCGGAAGGGCCGAGCGCAGAAGTGGTCCTGCAACTTTATCCGCCTCCATCCAG
TCTATTAATTGTTGCCGGGAAGCTAGAGTAAGTAGTTCGCCAGTTAATAGTTTGCGCAACGTTGTTGCCA
TTGCTGCAGGCATCGTGGTGTCACGCTCGTCGTTTGGTATGGCTTCATTCAGCTCCGGTTCCCAACGATC
AAGGCGAGTTACATGATCCCCCATGTTGTGCAAAAAAGCGGTTAGCTCCTTCGGTCCTCCGATCGTTGTC
AGAAGTAAGTTGGCCGCAGTGTTATCACTCATGGTTATGGCAGCACTGCATAATTCTCTTACTGTCATGC
CATCCGTAAGATGCTTTTCTGTGACTGGTGAGTACTCAACCAAGTCATTCTGAGAATAGTGTATGCGGCG
ACCGAGTTGCTCTTGCCCGGCGTCAACACGGGATAATACCGCGCCACATAGCAGAACTTTAAAAGTGCTC
ATCATTGGAAAACGTTCTTCGGGGCGAAAACTCTCAAGGATCTTACCGCTGTTGAGATCCAGTTCGATGT
AACCCACTCGTGCACCCAACTGATCTTCAGCATCTTTTACTTTCACCAGCGTTTCTGGGTGAGCAAAAAC
AGGAAGGCAAAATGCCGCAAAAAAGGGAATAAGGGCGACACGGAAATGTTGAATACTCATACTCTTCCTT
TTTCAATATTATTGAAGCATTTATCAGGGTTATTGTCTCATGAGCGGATACATATTTGAATGTATTTAGA
AAAATAAACAAATAGGGGTTCCGCGCACATTTCCCCGAAAAGTGCCACCTGACGTCTAAGAAACCATTAT
TATCATGACATTAACCTATAAAAATAGGCGTATCACGAGGCCCTTTCGTCTTCAAGAATTAATTCCTTCT
TAACGCCCCAAGTTCATCACCAATGACATCAACTCACATGAACTACATGATGAACCCAGTTATCATGGTT
TTGGATAAGATTTTTGAAAAATTCTTCCCAGGCCTTGATAAATATGACTTTGATGCTGCTAAATTGAACA
AGAAAATCGGTTTCTGGGGATCTAAATTCTTCATCGGTTTCATCCTTGGTATCGTTATCGGTATTATGGG
AACTCCACATCCAATTGCAGGTGTTGCAGATGCAGATAAATGGCGTCTTGTTATCAAAGGATGGTTGTCT
CTTGGTTTGACTGCCGGTGTATCTTTGGAACTCTTCTCACTTATCGGTTCATGGTTCATCGCAGCCGTAG
AACCACTATCACAAGGTATTACAAACGTTGCTACTAAACGTCTTCAAGGACGTAAATTCAATATCGGTCT
TGACTGGCCATTCATCGCTGGTCGTGCTGAAATCTGGGCTTGTGCCAACGTACTTGCACCAATCATGTTG
ATTGAAGCAGTGCTTCTTTCAAAAGTTGGAAATGGTATCTTGCCACTTGCAGGTATCATCGCTATGGGTG
TTACTCCAGCTCTCTTGGTTGTAACTCGTGGTAAATTGCTCCGTATGATTATCTTCGGAACACTCTTGTT
GCCACTCTTCCTTCTTTCAGGTACACTTATTGCACCATTTGCAACAGAACTTGCTAAAGGTGTAGGTGCC
TTCCCAGAAGGTGTGAGCCAAACTCAATTGATTACTCACTCTACTCTTGAAGGACCAATCGAAAAACTTC
TTGGTTGGACAATTGGTAACACTACAACTGGTGATATCAAAGCAATCCTTGGTGCAGTAGCCTTCCTTGT
ATTCTATATCGGTATCTTTGCTTGGTACAGAAAACAAATGATCAAACGTAACGAAGAGTACGCAGCAAAA
GCAAAATAATGCGCTCCGCTAGCTTTACAGACAAAGAACTATCCTTAATGGAAGCACTAGCAAAAGGTAT
CAATGAAGCAAGAAATATTGAAGGCTAGTCAGTAAAATTCAGATAAACAAAAAGAGCCGATAAGATGAGA
GTTTCATTTCTCAAATTATCGGCTCTGCGTCTTGGCGTCTGGCTCTTTGATTGTTATTATATTCATTTTT
TGAACATTAATTAAAGTTTCGTTCTTACATTTGGGGCAGTATAAAGGGAAATTTTTAAGTATAGTATCCA
CTCGTATTCGTAGTCTTGTTTTATTTCCACAAATAGGACACAATATCCACTTGTAGTTTATAATAACAAT
CTCCTCCTTTCCACTTTAATTCAAATCTATATTAAAGAATATTTCATCTTATTTAATAAGAAACCATATT
TATATAACAACATAAAACGCACTAAGTTATTTTATTGAACATATATCTTACTTTATCTATCTGACTATTT
AGACGACGGGTCTGGCAAACAGGTTCGCCAGTGGTAACCTGATATCCTTTTAGCTCTGCTAAACAAACAC
TAAGCCCATTTGTAAAAAAAGTTAAATCATTGCGATAATCTTGAATACATCGAGCAGGAATTTCTCCAAT
AATAATGACCTCATTATTTTTCAGTTGAGTATTTACGATATTTGCACAATATTTGGGAGCATCGTTATAT
GCCCGTGAAAGATATTCCTGTGGTGCATAAACTTTAAAACTAAGATATGGCTCTAACAATTCTGTTCCAG
CTTTTCTAAAGGCTTGCTCCAATACAATAGGAGCAAGCATCCGAAAATCTGCTGGGGTACTAACAGGGCT
ATAGTATAAGCCATACTTAAAACAGATTTTACAGTCCGTCACATTCCAACCATACAATCCTTGTTCACAA
CCATAGCGTATCCCTTCCATAACTGCATTTTGAAATGATTGATTTAAGTATCCAAGAGAAACCGAGCTCT
CATACTGCATTCCACTTCCCAACGGAAGCGGTGATACAGATAAACCAATGGAAGCCCAGAAAGGATTTGG
CGGCACTTCGATGTGAATGGTATATTCTGCATTTTTTAACGGTCTCTCCATATAAATGACTGTAGGCTCT
TTTAGTTCTATCTCCACATGATACTTTTCTTGCAACAGTGCACTAATCACTTCCATTTGTACTTTCCCTA
AGAAAGAAAGTATAATTTCATGTGTCGTAGAATCCACGTAATATCGTAGAAGCGGATCACTATCTGAGAT
TTCCAAAAGGGCATCAAGCAACATTTCTCTCTGTTCAGGTTTACTCGGTTCAACAGTTGTTTGTAGTAGA
GGGTGCGGATTTTCAATCTTTTTTCTCTGTGGCAATAGTTTTGTATCTCCAAGAACACTATTTAACTTCA
AAAACTCATTTTGCAAAATAACAATTTCTCCAGAATAAGCTCTATCAATCTTACATAATTCACCATTTAT
TGAAGTATACATTTCTGTAACTTTTATTTTTTCTTTTTCTGATACTCTAACCGAATCTCGTAAATGTAGT
ACTCCACTATAAAGGCGTATATATGCAAGACGTTGTCTTTTTTTTGTATATTCAATTTTGAAAACATTTC
CGCAAAGTTCAGACGGACCTCGATGTGTTGATGAATAAAATTTATTAGTAATAACTTCTATAAGGTTATC
AATCCCTATATTACTTTTTGCACTTCCATGATAAAGAGGGAACAGAGAACAATTCTGAAATCTTATGCTT
TCCTCTTGTTCGAGTTCCAATGCTTCTAATGATTTACCGGACATATATTTCTCTAAAAGGTCATCGTTTC
CCTCTATTACCGTATCCCATTGTTCAGATTCGGTAAAGTTCGTCACACACACATTAGGATACAGTTCTAC
CTTCTGTTTGATTACAATTTCGGCAGAAAGTTTCTCTTTAATATCCTGATAAACCGTTGATAAATCAATT
CCATTTTGGTCAATCTTATTGATAAAAAAGATTGTGGGAATCCCCATTTTCCTAAGTGCATGAAATAATA
TACGAGTTTGTGCTTGTACGCCATCTTTTGCAGAAATCAGTAGAATTGCCCCATCTAAAACTGATAATGA
ACGATATACTTCTGCTAAGAAATCCATATGTCCTGGCGTGTCTATGATGTTCACCTTCGTATTTTCCCAC
TGAAAAGAGGTTATTCCTGTCTGAATTGTAATTCCTCTCTGACGTTCTAAAAGCGTATTATCCGTCCTCG
TTGTACCTTTGTCCACGCTTCCTAATTCTGTAATCGCTCCACTGTTATATAATAAGCTTTCTGTTAAGGT
AGTTTTTCCTGCATCAACATGAGCTAAAACTCCAATATTAATAATTTTCATGTGATTTTCCTCCATTCAA
AAGCCCAAAAGGGCATAAAAATCCCAGTGATAAATACTCTTATCACTGGGATTTTTATGCATAACCATAG
GCATACAAAGCATACAGATATTCTCCGGATACTTTAGAATCACATGATAAAGGTATTCTTAAACTGGGTA
CAAAAAACTAAGCCCTCCTAAAAAAGGACATCCAATTATTTGTTCCCGCTATCAAATTGACAGTTTATTT
AAGAATACCTTGCCGCATATTTATTAACTCCTTTTAAATAGATACTTAAATTATAGCACGTAAGAGCATA
TTTGTAAAGGAATCTCCAATTTTTTATCAAAAAGAGTACATGATTACAAAGTATCTGTAATCATGTACCA
ATATTTGTTATTTTACAATCTTCCAATTATCTTGTTTTTCTAATATCAACTCAAATTGCGAGATTTGGGT
TGCCTTTGTTTCTTGATCTAAATATTTCACAGCGACATTCACGATTACTTGG
