>Addgene plasmid #69105 | pKB01-PssbB-mKate2 | addgene partial sequence | sequence record 142028 | pBRforBam 5'-CTTGGAGCCACTATCGAC-3'
CCGTCCTGTGGATCTATCGATGCATGCAGCCGGTACCATCACAAGCACTTTGGGACGTTCTCCCTTAGTG
CTTTTTTGATTTCTCATAGGCCGGCCGCCTAGAATTCCAATCCCGGGTAAAGCTTCCAGCGGCCGCCTCA
GGATATTGCAGACACAGTAGTCTATGTGACCAGTCAGCCTCGCCGTGTTCAGATTACAGATATGACCATT
ATGGCCAATCAACAGGCGACAGGTTTCATGATTCATAAAAAATAAGAAATTTCCTCGAAAAGTTACAAAT
TTCTGTAACTTTTTTTGATTTCCTACGAATAGATAAGTAGGAGGAAGAAAATATGTATAATAAAGTTATC
ATGATTGGGCGTTTAACGTCTACACCGGATCCATTGATATCATATTCTAGAGGAGGAAAATTAATGTCAG
AACTTATCAAGGAAAATATGCACATGAAATTGTACATGGAAGGAACAGTAAATAATCACCACTTTAAATG
TACCTCAGAAGGAGAAGGAAAACCATATGAAGGTACTCAAACCATGCGTATTAAGGCCGTTGAAGGTGGA
CCATTGCCTTTTGCCTTTGATATTCTTGCTACATCTTTTATGTACGGATCAAAGACTTTTATCAATCATA
CCCAAGGTATCCCAGATTTCTTTAAACAGTCATTTCCTGAAGGATTTACATGGGAACGTGTCACAACTTA
TGAAGATGGTGGAGTATTGACAGCAACTCAAGATACATCTTTGCAAGATGGTTGTCTTATCTACAATGTA
AAGATCCGTGGAGTTAATTTTCCAAGTAATGGTCCTGTTATGCAGAAAAAGACCCTTGGATGGGAAGCAT
CTACCGAAACATTATATCCTGCCGATGGTGGATTGGAAGGTC
