>Addgene plasmid #69105 | pKB01-PssbB-mKate2 | addgene partial sequence | sequence record 142920 | BglBrick-suffix 5'-CTCGAGTTAGGATCC-3'
TGCGACGGCTACTTCGTGCTGTTCAACATAAGTTTCCTTATCTGCTTCTTTGATACGTTCTAAACGACGA
TCGACGTAGTAAACACCAGGCATCTTAAGATTCTTAGCTGGCTTTTTAGAACGGTATGTGGTCTTCAAAT
TACAGATAAGGTGACCTCCACCGACAAGTTTCAATGCCATATCAGCACGACCTTCCAATCCACCATCGGC
AGGATATAATGTTTCGGTAGATGCTTCCCATCCAAGGGTCTTTTTCTGCATAACAGGACCATTACTTGGA
AAATTAACTCCACGGATCTTTACATTGTAGATAAGACAACCATCTTGCAAAGATGTATCTTGAGTTGCTG
TCAATACTCCACCATCTTCATAAGTTGTGACACGTTCCCATGTAAATCCTTCAGGAAATGACTGTTTAAA
GAAATCTGGGATACCTTGGGTATGATTGATAAAAGTCTTTGATCCGTACATAAAAGATGTAGCAAGAATA
TCAAAGGCAAAAGGCAATGGTCCACCTTCAACGGCCTTAATACGCATGGTTTGAGTACCTTCATATGGTT
TTCCTTCTCCTTCTGAGGTACATTTAAAGTGGTGATTATTTACTGTTCCTTCCATGTACAATTTCATGTG
CATATTTTCCTTGATAAGTTCTGACATTAATTTTCCTCCTCTAGAATATGATATCAATGGATCCGGTGTA
GACGTTAAACGCCCAATCATGATAACTTTATTATACATATTTTCTTCCTCCTACTTATCTATTCGTAGGA
AATCAAAAAAAGTTACAGAAATTTGTAACTTTTCGAGGAAATTTCTTATTTTT
