>Addgene plasmid #69105 | pKB01-PssbB-mKate2 | addgene partial sequence | sequence record 142922 | pGEX3 5'-CCGGGAGCTGCATGTGTCAGAGG-3'
CGAAACGCGCGAGGCAGGCTAAACCTGCTGCTACTGCTGCTTGGCTTGCCGCACTACCTGTATTTGGTAA
CTGGGCTTTATTAGTTTGATCAGCTTCACTTGAATCAATTGGTTTTGTATCTGCTTTTTCTGACACTTGT
GGTTTTTTAGCTTCTTGAGCTACTGGTTTGGTTCCAACCAAGACGATGCGGTCTGTCGGAACTTCTACCA
CTTCACGGAGTTTTTCTTCCTTACTTCCATCAGGATTAATCACTGTAAAGATACGTTCTTTTCCAACTTT
TCCTTCTTGTTCTACACGAGTTTCACCTAGATACAGTGTTGAATCTTTTTTCTCAACTGTCTTGTAGGCC
AAATCTTTTTCAACAAATTCGAGTTTTGGAAGATCTTCTTGTACAGCAGAAACTGGTTTTTCCTTAGTCA
ACTGGATACGGTATTCCTTGACTTGTTTTCCACTTTCTGAAACGAGGCGAACAAGTACTGGAAGGCTATC
TTCTCCACTATCTACCACAGTTGAAGCTACTTGATTGTTTTCTTCAACTGAGACTTTTGGCCGTTGACCT
TTATAGGTAATTTGATAGTCTTGACGATTTTCAGCGAAATCAGCAAGTTCTTTTCCATCTACAAGAATCT
TTGATTGAGTGCTTTCTTGAGGCAATTCACTTGGTGCAAGGAAGGTCATCTCAATCATCGCAACACCGCT
CTTGTCAGCTTTACGCTCCATACGCCATCTCATGACTTTGGCTTTGACAGCTTTAAATGTTACGTTGATT
TCATCACCAGAAATAGTACATAATGGATTTCCTTACGCGAAATACGGGCAGACATGGCCTGCCCGGTTAT
TATTATTTTTGACACCAGACCAACTGGTAATGGTAGCGACCGGCGCTCAGCGATAGCGCTATCAAAAGAA
TCTTGCTTGGCAAGGTTCTTTTTT
